>Addgene plasmid #162243 | eMagAF-EGFP-Mito | addgene full sequence | sequence record 320783 | Addgene NGS Result
GCGTTACATAACTTACGGTAAATGGCCCGCCTGGCTGACCGCCCAACGACCCCCGCCCATTGACGTCAAT
AATGACGTATGTTCCCATAGTAACGCCAATAGGGACTTTCCATTGACGTCAATGGGTGGAGTATTTACGG
TAAACTGCCCACTTGGCAGTACATCAAGTGTATCATATGCCAAGTACGCCCCCTATTGACGTCAATGACG
GTAAATGGCCCGCCTGGCATTATGCCCAGTACATGACCTTATGGGACTTTCCTACTTGGCAGTACATCTA
CGTATTAGTCATCGCTATTACCATGGTGATGCGGTTTTGGCAGTACATCAATGGGCGTGGATAGCGGTTT
GACTCACGGGGATTTCCAAGTCTCCACCCCATTGACGTCAATGGGAGTTTGTTTTGGCACCAAAATCAAC
GGGACTTTCCAAAATGTCGTAACAACTCCGCCCCATTGACGCAAATGGGCGGTAGGCGTGTACGGTGGGA
GGTCTATATAAGCAGAGCTGGTTTAGTGAACCGTCAGATCCGCTAGCATGGGACACACTCTTTACGCCCC
TGGAGGATACGACATTATGGGATATTTGGATCAGATTGCGAACCGCCCAAACCCTCAGGTCGAACTGGGG
CCTGTGGACCTGTCATGTGCCCTGATCCTGTGCGATCTGAAGCAAAAGGACACTCCGATCGTCTACGCCT
CGGAAGCCTTCTTGGAGATGACCGGATACAACAGACATGAGGTGCTCGGCAGGAACTGCAGATTCCTGCA
GTCCCCCGACGGGATGGTGAAACCAAAGTCGACTCGCAAATATGTGGACTCGAACACGATCTTCACCATC
AAGAAGGCCATCGACCGGAACGCCGAGGTCCAGGTGGAGGTGGTCAACTTTAAGAAGAACGGCCAGCGGT
TCGTGAACTTTCTGACCATCATTCCGGTCCGGGATGAAACCGGAGAGTACAGATACTCCATCGGATTCCA
GTGCGAAACCGAAGGCGGCTCCGGAGGCAGCGGCGGTTCTGGAGGTTCCGGTGGCGGCTCCATGGTGTCG
AAGGGAGAGGAGCTTTTCACCGGCGTGGTGCCGATTCTTGTGGAACTGGACGGCGACGTGAACGGACATA
AGTTCAGCGTGTCAGGAGAAGGAGAAGGGGACGCGACTTACGGAAAGCTGACCCTGAAGTTCATCTGTAC
CACCGGGAAGCTCCCGGTGCCCTGGCCGACCCTCGTGACTACTCTGACCTACGGAGTGCAGTGCTTCTCC
CGCTACCCGGACCATATGAAGCAGCACGATTTCTTCAAGAGCGCTATGCCCGAGGGTTACGTGCAAGAAC
GGACCATCTTCTTCAAGGACGACGGAAACTACAAGACCAGAGCCGAAGTGAAATTCGAAGGAGACACCCT
CGTCAATCGCATCGAGCTGAAGGGAATCGACTTTAAGGAAGATGGGAATATCCTGGGTCACAAGCTGGAG
TACAACTACAACTCCCACAATGTGTACATCATGGCGGATAAGCAAAAGAACGGCATTAAGGTCAACTTCA
AGATCCGGCATAACATAGAAGATGGCTCCGTGCAACTGGCGGACCACTACCAGCAGAACACCCCCATTGG
GGACGGTCCGGTGCTGCTCCCTGATAACCACTACCTGTCAACCCAAAGCGCACTGTCCAAGGACCCCAAC
GAGAAGAGGGACCACATGGTGCTGCTGGAGTTCGTCACTGCCGCTGGCATCACTCTCGGAATGGACGAGC
TGTACAAGGGGGCTCGAGTGCAGGTGCAGAATGGACCTATAGGACATCGAGGTGAAGGGGACCCAAGTGG
TATTCCCATATTTATGGTGCTGGTGCCAGTGTTTGCCCTCACCATGGTAGCAGCCTGGGCTTTCATGAGA
TACCGGCAACAACTTTGAAAAACTTGCTCTCTTTCAATACTCCCAATGAAGATACATTTCACTCACCCTC
CACCCCTGCTATTCTGCCATGTCTTTCCCTCTCTCTGCATAGCCAGATTTGAAGTGACTGATACCCACCC
CAAACCTTGCTGTTCACAGTCTCCAATTCCTGCAGTCGACGGTACCGCGGGCCCGGGATCCACCGGATCT
AGATAACTGATCATAATCAGCCATACCACATTTGTAGAGGTTTTACTTGCTTTAAAAAACCTCCCACACC
TCCCCCTGAACCTGAAACATAAAATGAATGCAATTGTTGTTGTTAACTTGTTTATTGCAGCTTATAATGG
TTACAAATAAAGCAATAGCATCACAAATTTCACAAATAAAGCATTTTTTTCACTGCATTCTAGTTGTGGT
TTGTCCAAACTCATCAATGTATCTTAACGCGTAAATTGTAAGCGTTAATATTTTGTTAAAATTCGCGTTA
AATTTTTGTTAAATCAGCTCATTTTTTAACCAATAGGCCGAAATCGGCAAAATCCCTTATAAATCAAAAG
AATAGACCGAGATAGGGT
[37 nt withheld, positions 2469-2505]
AAAGAACGTGGACTCCAACGTCAAAGG
[49 nt withheld, positions 2533-2581]
T
[61 nt withheld, positions 2583-2643]
ACGATTTAGAGCTTGACGGGGAAAGCCGGCG
[58 nt withheld, positions 2675-2732]
T
[65 nt withheld, positions 2734-2798]
CAGGTGGCACTTTTCGGGGAAATGTGCGCGGAACCCCTATTTGTTTATTTTTCTAAATACATTCAAATAT
GTATCCGCTCATGAGACAATAACCCTGATAAATGCTTCAATAATATTGAAAAAGGAAGAGTCCTGAGGCG
GAAAGAACCAGCTGTGGAATGTGTGTCAGTTAGGGTGTGGAAAGTCCCCAGGCTCCCCAGCAGGCAGAAG
TATGCAAAGCATGCATCTCAATTAGTCAGCAACCAGGTGTGGAAAGTCCCCAGGCTCCCCAGCAGGCAGA
AGTATGCAAAGCATGCATCTCAATTAGTCAGCAACCATAGTCCCGCCCATTCTCCGCCCCATGGCTGACT
AATTTTTTTTATTTATGCAGAGGCCGAGGCCGCCTCGGCCTCTGAGCTATTCCAGAAGTAGTGAGGAGGC
TTTTTTGGAGGCCTAGGCTTTTGCAAAGATCGATCAAGAGACAGGATGAGGATCGTTTCGCATGATTGAA
CAAGATGGATTGCACGCAGGTTCTCCGGCCGCTTGGGTGGAGAGGCTATTCGGCTATGACTGGGCACAAC
AGACAATCGGCTGCTCTGATGCCGCCGTGTTCCGGCTGTCAGCGCAGGGGCGCCCGGTTCTTTTTGTCAA
GACCGACCTGTCCGGTGCCCTGAATGAACTGCAAGACGAGGCAGCGCGGCTATCGTGGCTGGCCACGACG
GGCGTTCCTTGCGCAGCTGTGCTCGACGTTGTCACTGAAGCGGGAAGGGACTGGCTGCTATTGGGCGAAG
TGCCGGGGCAGGATCTCCTGTCATCTCACCTTGCTCCTGCCGAGAAAGTATCCATCATGGCTGATGCAAT
GCGGCGGCTGCATACGCTTGATCCGGCTACCTGCCCATTCGACCACCAAGCGAAACATCGCATCGAGCGA
GCACGTACTCGGATGGAAGCCGGTCTTGTCGATCAGGATGATCTGGACGAAGAGCATCAGGGGCTCGCGC
CAGCCGAACTGTTCGCCAGGCTCAAGGCGAGCATGCCCGACGGCGAGGATCTCGTCGTGACCCATGGCGA
TGCCTGCTTGCCGAATATCATGGTGGAAAATGGCCGCTTTTCTGGATTCATCGACTGTGGCCGGCTGGGT
GTGGCGGACCGCTATCAGGACATAGCGTTGGCTACCCGTGATATTGCTGAAGAGCTTGGCGGCGAATGGG
CTGACCGCTTCCTCGTGCTTTACGGTATCGCCGCTCCCGATTCGCAGCGCATCGCCTTCTATCGCCTTCT
TGACGAGTTCTTCTGAGCGGGACTCTGGGGTTCGAAATGACCGACCAAGCGACGCCCAACCTGCCATCAC
GAGATTTCGATTCCACCGCCGCCTTCTATGAAAGGTTGGGCTTCGGAATCGTTTTCCGGGACGCCGGCTG
GATGATCCTCCAGCGCGGGGATCTCATGCTGGAGTTCTTCGCCCACCCTAGGGGGAGGCTAACTGAAACA
CGGAAGGAGACAATACCGGAAGGAACCCGCGCTATGACGGCAATAAAAAGACAGAATAAAACGCACGGTG
TTGGGTCGTTTGTTCATAAACGCGGGGTTCGGTCCCAGGGCTGGCACTCTGTCGATACCCCACCGAGACC
CCATTGGGGCCAATACGCCCGCGTTTCTTCCTTTTCCCCACCCCACCCCCCAAGTTCGGGTGAAGGCCCA
GGGCTCGCAGCCAACGTCGGGGCGGCAGGCCCTGCCATAGCCTCAGGTTACTCATATATACTTTAGATTG
ATTTAAAACTTCATTTTTAATTTAAAAGGATCTAGGTGAAGATCCTTTTTGATAATCTCATGACCAAAAT
CCCTTAACGTGAGTTTTCGTTCCACTGAGCGTCAGACCCCGTAGAAAAGATCAAAGGATCTTCTTGAGAT
CCTTTTTTTCTGCGCGTAATCTGCTGCTTGCAAACAAAAAAACCACCGCTACCAGCGGTGGTTTGTTTGC
CGGATCAAGAGCTACCAACTCTTTTTCCGAAGGTAACTGGCTTCAGCAGAGCGCAGATACCAAATACTGT
TCTTCTAGTGTAGCCGTAGTTAGGCCACCACTTCAAGAACTCTGTAGCACCGCCTACATACCTCGCTCTG
CTAATCCTGTTACCAGTGGCTGCTGCCAGTGGCGATAAGTCGTGTCTTACCGGGTTGGACTCAAGACGAT
AGTTACCGGATAAGGCGCAGCGGTCGGGCTGAACGGGGGGTTCGTGCACACAGCCCAGCTTGGAGCGAAC
GACCTACACCGAACTGAGATACCTACAGCGTGAGCTATGAGAAAGCGCCACGCTTCCCGAAGGGAGAAAG
GCGGACAGGTATCCGGTAAGCGGCAGGGTCGGAACAGGAGAGCGCACGAGGGAGCTTCCAGGGGGAAACG
CCTGGTATCTTTATAGTCCTGTCGGGTTTCGCCACCTCTGACTTGAGCGTCGATTTTTGTGATGCTCGTC
AGGGGGGCGGAGCCTATGGAAAAACGCCAGCAACGCGGCCTTTTTACGGTTCCTGGCCTTTTGCTGGCCT
TTTGCTCACATGTTCTTTCCTGCGTTATCCCCTGATTCTGTGGATAACCGTATTACCGCCATGCATTAGT
TATTAATAGTAATCAATTACGGGGTCATTAGTTCATAGCCCATATATGGAGTTCC
Features (pLannotate 1.2.2; 18 found; start..end, strand, type, name):
      2..305     +  enhancer       CMV enhancer: human cytomegalovirus immediate early enhancer
    306..509     +  promoter       CMV promoter: human cytomegalovirus (CMV) immediate early promoter
    544..993     +  CDS            nMagHigh1: "negative Magnet" variant of an N-terminally truncated Vivid (VVD) blue light photoreceptor from Neurospora crassa (Kawano et al., 2015) rapidly heterodimerizes with pMag or pMagFast2 upon blue light irradiation
   1042..1758    +  CDS            EGFP: EGFP is a basic (constitutively fluorescent) green fluorescent protein published in 1996, derived from Aequorea victoria. It is reported to be a rapidly-maturing weak dimer with moderate acid sensitivity.
   1765..1905    +  CDS            SYNJ2BP (fragment): SYJ2B_HUMAN - Also known as OMP25 From Homo sapiens (Human).
   2060..2091    +  misc_feature   MCS (fragment): multiple cloning site
   2108..2192    +  CDS            large T antigen (fragment): large T antigen from SV40 (simian virus 40)
   2215..2336    +  polyA_signal   SV40 poly(A) signal: SV40 polyadenylation signal
   2343..2798    -  rep_origin     f1 ori (sequence partly withheld): f1 bacteriophage origin of replication; arrow indicates direction of (+) strand synthesis
   2825..2929    +  promoter       AmpR promoter: bla
   2931..3126    +  promoter       SV40 promoter (fragment): SV40 enhancer and early promoter
   3121..3231    +  rep_origin     SV40 ori (fragment): SV40 origin of replication
   3280..4074    +  CDS            NeoR/KanR: aminoglycoside phosphotransferase from Tn5; aph(3')-II (or nptII); confers resistance to neomycin, kanamycin, and G418 (Geneticin®)
   4095..4247    +  CDS            ble (fragment): BLE_KLEPN - Experimental evidence at protein level: Swiss-Prot protein existence level 1. Binding protein with a strong affinity to the bleomycin family of antibiotics. Binds to CL990; an antimitotic-antibiotic compound. From Klebsiella pneumoniae.
   4306..4353    +  polyA_signal   HSV TK poly(A) signal: herpes simplex virus thymidine kinase polyadenylation signal (Cole and Stacy, 1985)
   4444..4460    -  polyA_signal   bGH poly(A) signal (fragment): bovine growth hormone polyadenylation signal
   4682..5270    +  rep_origin     ori: high-copy-number ColE1/pMB1/pBR322/pUC origin of replication
   5385..5443    +  enhancer       CMV enhancer (fragment): human cytomegalovirus immediate early enhancer
