[The description below was written by a language model from this plasmid's Addgene catalogue record and pLannotate feature annotations shown in this document.]
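Description:
eMagAF-EGFP-Mito is a 5.4 kb mammalian expression plasmid built on the pGFP-OMP25 backbone. It encodes one half of a blue-light-dependent heterodimerization system derived from the Neurospora crassa Vivid (VVD) photoreceptor. The plasmid is propagated at high copy in E. coli through a ColE1/pUC-type origin and selected with kanamycin. The resistance gene is the Tn5 NeoR/KanR aminoglycoside phosphotransferase. It sits behind tandem bacterial (AmpR) and SV40 early promoters and ends in an HSV TK polyadenylation signal, so the same cassette can also confer G418 resistance in mammalian cells. The backbone also carries an f1 origin and a fragment of the SV40 origin. Several short annotated fragments (ble, bGH poly(A), SV40 large T antigen) appear to be backbone remnants or partial matches rather than functional elements.

The payload is a single synthetic fusion open reading frame cloned between NheI and XhoI, driven by the CMV immediate-early enhancer/promoter and terminated by the SV40 poly(A) signal. At the N-terminus is eMagAF, which the automated annotation matches to nMagHigh1, the "negative Magnet" form of truncated Vivid. This suggests that eMagAF is an engineered derivative of that component, which pairs with a complementary positive Magnet partner under blue light. It is followed by EGFP for visualization and then by a C-terminal fragment of human SYNJ2BP (OMP25). This fragment serves as the mitochondrial targeting element indicated by "Mito" in the plasmid name.

The fusion therefore acts as a fluorescent mitochondrial anchor. When it is co-expressed with a protein carrying the complementary Magnet, illumination can recruit that protein to mitochondria. This fits the stated use in subcellular optogenetics in mammalian cells.
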