Addgene plasmid #162243: eMagAF-EGFP-Mito
Purpose: Blue-light dependent heterodimerization system
Depositing lab: Pietro De Camilli. Depositing organization: Yale University. Publication: Optimized Vivid-derived Magnets photodimerizers for subcellular optogenetics in mammalian cells. Benedetti L, Marvin JS, Falahati H, Guillen-Samander A, Looger LL, De Camilli P. Elife. 2020 Nov 11;9. pii: 63230. doi: 10.7554/eLife.63230. PubMed 33174843.
Backbone
  Vector backbone: pGFP-OMP25 (Nemoto and De Camilli, 1999)
  Backbone size w/o insert (bp): 4072
  Vector type: Mammalian Expression
Growth in bacteria
  Bacterial resistance: Kanamycin, 50 μg/mL
  Growth temperature: 37°C
  Growth strain: DH5alpha
  Copy number: High Copy
Gene/Insert
  Gene/Insert name: eMagAF-EGFP-OMP25
  Species: Synthetic
  Insert size (bp): 1371
  Promoter: CMV
  Cloning method: Restriction Enzyme; 5′ cloning site NheI (unknown if destroyed); 3′ cloning site XhoI (unknown if destroyed)
Terms and licenses: Academic/Nonprofit Terms; Industry Terms: Not Available to Industry
Depositor comments: Please visit https://doi.org/10.1101/2020.08.28.272807 for bioRxiv preprint.
How to cite: eMagAF-EGFP-Mito was a gift from Pietro De Camilli (Addgene plasmid # 162243 ; http://n2t.net/addgene:162243 ; RRID:Addgene_162243)
